>Addgene plasmid #90418 | pM9_fcpA_NI | depositor full sequence | sequence record 175097 | pM9_fcpA_NI sequence 7057 bps
GGGCTGCAGGACGCAATGGAGGATTATCACCGCAAAAATGAACTTCGAAAAAAACTTTCGAGCGACCATG
GAAAAGGAGGATCAGATTCAGATTACAACAGTGGATTGCTCTGGTAGCAAATATCTTCTGCTAGATTGGC
TCATGGTCGGTTTTGGACGTTCGAAGCTCACCGTCAAAAGAAACAAAAGAGAAGAATGACGTCTTCGTGA
CGTAGAATCTACGACTGTACTCGGATCTGGGAAATGAATTGACTCACGGTCTTCTTCGAGTCCTGTTACA
GGCCCTTGGTCCGAACCCCCACACGATTTTTGCACCAAAGATTTGCTTCAATTTGCTGGATGTTTTGACT
GCAAGATCAGCTGGCCTAGCAAGAGTGCTCGTGTTGCTTCGTCGGGAATCCCTACGAATTTCAGTTCTGC
ACAAATTTGTCTGCCGTTTCGAGAATTCGATATCATCGACTAATTCGAGCTCTCTGGCTAACTAGAGAAC
CCACTGCTTACTGGCTTATCGAAATTAATACGACTCACTATAGGGGCCACCATGGACTATAAGGACCACG
ACGGAGACTACAAGGATCATGATATTGATTACAAAGACGATGACGATAAGATGGCCCCAAAGAAGAAGCG
GAAGGTCGGTATCCACGGAGTCCCAGCAGCCGTAGATTTGAGAACTTTGGGATATTCACAGCAGCAGCAG
GAAAAGATCAAGCCCAAAGTGAGGTCGACAGTCGCGCAGCATCACGAAGCGCTGGTGGGTCATGGGTTTA
CACATGCCCACATCGTAGCCTTGTCGCAGCACCCTGCAGCCCTTGGCACGGTCGCCGTCAAGTACCAGGA
CATGATTGCGGCGTTGCCGGAAGCCACACATGAGGCGATCGTCGGTGTGGGGAAACAGTGGAGCGGAGCC
CGAGCGCTTGAGGCCCTGTTGACGGTCGCGGGAGAGCTGAGAGGGCCTCCCCTTCAGCTGGACACGGGCC
AGTTGCTGAAGATCGCGAAGCGGGGAGGAGTCACGGCGGTCGAGGCGGTGCACGCGTGGCGCAATGCGCT
CACGGGAGCACCCCTCAACCTGACAGAGACCGCGGCCGCATTAGGCACCCCAGGCTTTACACTTTATGCT
TCCGGCTCGTATAATGTGTGGATTTTGAGTTAGGATCCGTCGAGATTTTCAGGAGCTAAGGAAGCTAAAA
TGGAGAAAAAAATCACTGGATATACCACCGTTGATATATCCCAATGGCATCGTAAAGAACATTTTGAGGC
ATTTCAGTCAGTTGCTCAATGTACCTATAACCAGACCGTTCAGCTGGATATTACGGCCTTTTTAAAGACC
GTAAAGAAAAATAAGCACAAGTTTTATCCGGCCTTTATTCACATTCTTGCCCGCCTGATGAATGCTCATC
CGGAATTCCGTATGGCAATGAAAGACGGTGAGCTGGTGATATGGGATAGTGTTCACCCTTGTTACACCGT
TTTCCATGAGCAAACTGAAACGTTTTCATCGCTCTGGAGTGAATACCACGACGATTTCCGGCAGTTTCTA
CACATATATTCGCAAGATGTGGCGTGTTACGGTGAAAACCTGGCCTATTTCCCTAAAGGGTTTATTGAGA
ATATGTTTTTCGTCTCAGCCAATCCCTGGGTGAGTTTCACCAGTTTTGATTTAAACGTGGCCAATATGGA
CAACTTCTTCGCCCCCGTTTTCACCATGGGCAAATATTATACGCAAGGCGACAAGGTGCTGATGCCGCTG
GCGATTCAGGTTCATCATGCCGTTTGTGATGGCTTCCATGTCGGCAGAATGCTTAATGAATTACAACAGT
ACTGCGATGAGTGGCAGGGCGGGGCGTAAAGATCTGGATCCGGCTTACTAAAAGCCAGATAACAGTATGC
GTATTTGCGCGCTGATTTTTGCGGTATAAGAATATATACTGATATGTATACCCGAAGTATGTCAAAAAGA
GGTATGCTATGAAGCAGCGTATTACAGTGACAGTTGACAGCGACAGCTATCAGTTGCTCAAGGCATATAT
GATGTCAATATCTCCGGTCTGGTAAGCACAACCATGCAGAATGAAGCCCGTCGTCTGCGTGCCGAACGCT
GGAAAGCGGAAAATCAGGAAGGGATGGCTGAGGTCGCCCGGTTTATTGAAATGAACGGCTCTTTTGCTGA
CGAGAACAGGGGCTGGTGAAATGCAGTTTAAGGTTTACACCTATAAAAGAGAGAGCCGTTATCGTCTGTT
TGTGGATGTACAGAGTGATATTATTGACACGCCCGGGCGACGGATGGTGATCCCCCTGGCCAGTGCACGT
CTGCTGTCAGATAAAGTCTCCCGTGAACTTTACCCGGTGGTGCATATCGGGGATGAAAGCTGGCGCATGA
TGACCACCGATATGGCCAGTGTGCCGGTCTCCGTTATCGGGGAAGAAGTGGCTGATCTCAGCCACCGCGA
AAATGACATCAAAAACGCCATTAACCTGATGTTCTGGGGAATATAAATGTCAGGCTCCCTTATACACAGC
CAGTCTGCAGGTCGACGGTCTCGACTCACGCCTGAGCAGGTAGTGGCTATTGCATCCAACATCGGGGGCA
GACCCGCACTGGAGTCAATCGTGGCCCAGCTTTCGAGGCCGGACCCCGCGCTGGCCGCACTCACTAATGA
TCATCTTGTAGCGCTGGCCTGCCTCGGCGGACGACCCGCCTTGGATGCGGTGAAGAAGGGGCTCCCGCAC
GCGCCTGCATTGATTAAGCGGACCAACAGAAGGATTCCCGAGAGGACATCACATCGAGTGGCAGGTTCCC
AACTCGTGAAGAGTGAACTTGAGGAGAAAAAGTCGGAGCTGCGGCACAAATTGAAATACGTACCGCATGA
ATACATCGAACTTATCGAAATTGCTAGGAACTCGACTCAAGACAGAATCCTTGAGATGAAGGTAATGGAG
TTCTTTATGAAGGTTTATGGATACCGAGGGAAGCATCTCGGTGGATCACGAAAACCCGACGGAGCAATCT
ATACGGTGGGGAGCCCGATTGATTACGGAGTGATCGTCGACACGAAAGCCTACAGCGGTGGGTACAATCT
TCCCATCGGGCAGGCAGATGAGATGCAACGTTATGTCGAAGAAAATCAGACCAGGAACAAACACATCAAT
CCAAATGAGTGGTGGAAAGTGTATCCTTCATCAGTGACCGAGTTTAAGTTTTTGTTTGTCTCTGGGCATT
TCAAAGGCAACTATAAGGCCCAGCTCACACGGTTGAATCACATTACGAACTGCAATGGTGCGGTTTTGTC
CGTAGAGGAACTGCTCATTGGTGGAGAAATGATCAAAGCGGGAACTCTGACACTGGAAGAAGTCAGACGC
AAGTTTAACAATGGCGAGATCAATTTCCGCTCATAAAAAATCAGCCTCGACTGTGCCTTCTAGTTGCCAG
CCATCTGTTGTTTGCCCCTCCCCCGTGCCTTCCTTGACCCTGGAAGCTTCAGAAGCGTGCTATCGAACTC
AACCAGGGACGTGCGGCACAAATGGGCATCCTTGCTCTCATGGTGCACGAACAGTTGGGAGTCTCTATCC
TTCCTTAAAAATTTAATTTTCATTAGTTGCAGTCACTCCGCTTTGGTTTCACAGTCAGGAATAACACTAG
CTCGTCTTCACCATGGATGCCAATCTCGCCTATTCATGGTGTATAAAAGTTCAACATCCAAAGCTAGAAC
TTTTGGAAAGAGAAAGAATATCCGAATAGGGCACGGCGTGCCGTATTGTTGGAGTGGACTAGCAGAAAGT
GAGGAAGGCACAGGATGAGTTTTCTCGAGACATACCTTCAGCGTCGTCTTCACTGTCACAGTCAACTGAC
AGTAATCGTTGATCCGGAGAGATTCAAAATTCAATCTGTTTGGACCTGGATAAGACACAAGAGCGACATC
CTGACATGAACGCCGTAAACAGCAAATCCTGGTTGAACACGTATCCTTTTGGGGGCCTCCGCTACGACGC
TCGCTCCAGCTGGGGCTTCCTTACTATACACAGCGCGCATATTTCACGGTTGCCAGATGTCAAGATGGCC
AAGTTGACCAGTGCCGTTCCGGTGCTCACCGCGCGCGACGTCGCCGGAGCGGTCGAGTTCTGGACCGACC
GGCTCGGGTTCTCCCGGGACTTCGTGGAGGACGACTTCGCCGGTGTGGTCCGGGACGACGTGACCCTGTT
CATCAGCGCGGTCCAGGACCAGGTGGTGCCGGACAACACCCTGGCCTGGGTGTGGGTGCGCGGCCTGGAC
GAGCTGTACGCCGAGTGGTCGGAGGTCGTGTCCACGAACTTCCGGGACGCCTCCGGGCCGGCCATGACCG
AGATCGGCGAGCAGCCGTGGGGGCGGGAGTTCGCCCTGCGCGACCCGGCCGGCAACTGCGTGCACTTCGT
GGCCGAGGAGCAGGACTGAACCTTCCTTAAAAATTTAATTTTCATTAGTTGCAGTCACTCCGCTTTGGTT
TCACAGTCAGGAATAACACTAGCTCGTCTTCACCATGGATGCCAATCTCGCCTATTCATGGTGTATAAAA
GTTCAACATCCAAAGCTAGAACTTTTGGAAAGAGAAAGAATATCCGAATAGGGCACGGCGTGCCGTATTG
TTGGAGTGGACTAGCAGAAAGTGAGGAAGGCACAGGATGAGTTTTCTCGAGGCCGGACTCCCTATAGTGA
GTCGTATTAATTTCGATAAGCCAGGTTAACCTGCATTAATGAATCGGCCAACGCGCGGGGAGAGGCGGTT
TGCGTATTGGGCGCTCTTCCGCTTCCTCGCTCACTGACTCGCTGCGCTCGGTCGTTCGGCTGCGGCGAGC
GGTATCAGCTCACTCAAAGGCGGTAATACGGTTATCCACAGAATCAGGGGATAACGCAGGAAAGAACATG
TGAGCAAAAGGCCAGCAAAAGGCCAGGAACCGTAAAAAGGCCGCGTTGCTGGCGTTTTTCCATAGGCTCC
GCCCCCCTGACGAGCATCACAAAAATCGACGCTCAAGTCAGAGGTGGCGAAACCCGACAGGACTATAAAG
ATACCAGGCGTTTCCCCCTGGAAGCTCCCTCGTGCGCTCTCCTGTTCCGACCCTGCCGCTTACCGGATAC
CTGTCCGCCTTTCTCCCTTCGGGAAGCGTGGCGCTTTCTCAATGCTCACGCTGTAGGTATCTCAGTTCGG
TGTAGGTCGTTCGCTCCAAGCTGGGCTGTGTGCACGAACCCCCCGTTCAGCCCGACCGCTGCGCCTTATC
CGGTAACTATCGTCTTGAGTCCAACCCGGTAAGACACGACTTATCGCCACTGGCAGCAGCCACTGGTAAC
AGGATTAGCAGAGCGAGGTATGTAGGCGGTGCTACAGAGTTCTTGAAGTGGTGGCCTAACTACGGCTACA
CTAGAAGGACAGTATTTGGTATCTGCGCTCTGCTGAAGCCAGTTACCTTCGGAAAAAGAGTTGGTAGCTC
TTGATCCGGCAAACAAACCACCGCTGGTAGCGGTGGTTTTTTTGTTTGCAAGCAGCAGATTACGCGCAGA
AAAAAAGGATCTCAAGAAGATCCTTTGATCTTTTCTACGGGGTCTGACGCTCAGTGGAACGAAAACTCAC
GTTAAGGGATTTTGGTCATGAGATTATCAAAAAGGATCTTCACCTAGATCCTTTTAAATTAAAAATGAAG
TTTTAAATCAATCTAAAGTATATATGAGTAAACTTGGTCTGACAGTTACCAATGCTTAATCAGTGAGGCA
CCTATCTCAGCGATCTGTCTATTTCGTTCATCCATAGTTGCCTGACTCCCCGTCGTGTAGATAACTACGA
TACGGGAGGGCTTACCATCTGGCCCCAGTGCTGCAATGATACCGCGGGACCCACGCTCACCGGCTCCAGA
TTTATCAGCAATAAACCAGCCAGCCGGAAGGGCCGAGCGCAGAAGTGGTCCTGCAACTTTATCCGCCTCC
ATCCAGTCTATTAATTGTTGCCGGGAAGCTAGAGTAAGTAGTTCGCCAGTTAATAGTTTGCGCAACGTTG
TTGCCATTGCTACAGGCATCGTGGTGTCACGCTCGTCGTTTGGTATGGCTTCATTCAGCTCCGGTTCCCA
ACGATCAAGGCGAGTTACATGATCCCCCATGTTGTGCAAAAAAGCGGTTAGCTCCTTCGGTCCTCCGATC
GTTGTCAGAAGTAAGTTGGCCGCAGTGTTATCACTCATGGTTATGGCAGCACTGCATAATTCTCTTACTG
TCATGCCATCCGTAAGATGCTTTTCTGTGACTGGTGAGTACTCAACCAAGTCATTCTGAGAATAGTGTAT
GCGGCGACCGAGTTGCTCTTGCCCGGCGTCAATACGGGATAATACCGCGCCACATAGCAGAACTTTAAAA
GTGCTCATCATTGGAAAACGTTCTTCGGGGCGAAAACTCTCAAGGATCTTACCGCTGTTGAGATCCAGTT
CGATGTAACCCACTCGTGCACCCAACTGATCTTCAGCATCTTTTACTTTCACCAGCGTTTCTGGGTGAGC
AAAAACAGGAAGGCAAAATGCCGCAAAAAAGGGAATAAGGGCGACACGGAAATGTTGAATACTCATACTC
TTCCTTTTTCAATATTATTGAAGCATTTATCAGGGTTATTGTCTCATGAGCGGATACATATTTGAATGTA
TTTAGAAAAATAAACAAATAGGGGTTCCGCGCACATTTCCCCGAAAAGTGCCACCTGACGTCTAAGAAAC
CATTATTATCATGACATTAACCTATAAAAATAGGCGTATCACGAGGCCCTTTCGTCTCGCGCGTTTCGGT
GATGACGGTGAAAACCTCTGACACATGCAGCTCCCGGAGACGGTCACAGCTTGTCTGTAAGCGGATGCCG
GGAGCAGACAAGCCCGTCAGGGCGCGTCAGCGGGTGTTGGCGGGTGTCGGGGCTGGCTTAACTATGCGGC
ATCAGAGCAGATTGTACTGAGAGTGCACCATATGGACATATTGTCGTTAGAACGCGGCTACAATTAATAC
ATAACCTTATGTATCATACACATACGATTTAGGTGACACTATAGAACCAGATCCCCC
Features (pLannotate 1.2.2; 22 found; start..end, strand, type, name):
    467..500     +  LTR            5' LTR (truncated) (fragment): truncated 5' long terminal repeat (LTR) from HIV-1
    516..534     +  promoter       T7 promoter: promoter for bacteriophage T7 RNA polymerase
    608..1075    +  CDS            avrXa10 (fragment): AVX10_XANOO - Experimental evidence at protein level: Swiss-Prot protein existence level 1. Avirulence protein. Induces the hypersensitive response (HR)in rice plants carrying the resistance gene Xa10. Activity depends on the presence of the core repeat domains; replacement with repeat domains from other proteins (AvrBs3 of X.euvesicatoria (AC P14727) or AvrXa7 of this organism) does not elicit the HR. Probably acts as a transcription factor in its host plant (rice) to induce plant resistance or disease. From Xanthomonas oryzae pv. oryzae.
   1106..1136    +  promoter       lac UV5 promoter: E. coli lac promoter with an "up" mutation
   1160..1189    +  promoter       cat promoter (fragment): promoter of the E. coli cat gene encoding chloramphenicol acetyltransferase
   1190..1849    +  CDS            CmR: chloramphenicol acetyltransferase; cat; confers resistance to chloramphenicol
   2028..2186    +  CDS            ccdA (fragment): CCDA_ECO57 - Also known as H, letA. Experimental evidence at protein level: Swiss-Prot protein existence level 1. Antitoxin component of a type II toxin-antitoxin (TA) system which inhibits the post-segregational killing (PSK) of plasmid-free cells, also referred to as a plasmid addiction system. Binds to and blocks the activity of CcdB; will also remove bound CcdB protein from the CcdB-GyrA complex by forming a CcdA-CcdB complex, a process termed rejuvenation. Functions as a transcriptional corepressor for the ccdAB operon, repression also requires CcdB (By similarity). From Escherichia coli
   2191..2493    +  CDS            ccdB: CCDB_ECOLI - Also known as G, letB, letD. Experimental evidence at protein level: Swiss-Prot protein existence level 1. Toxic component of a type II toxin-antitoxin (TA) system, functioning in plasmid maintainence. Responsible for the post- segregational killing (PSK) of plasmid-free cells, also referred to as a plasmid addiction system. Half-life of over 2 hours. Cell killing by CcdB is accompanied by filamentation, defects in chromosome and plasmid segregation, defects in cell division, formation of anucleate cells, decreased DNA synthesis and plasmid loss. Interferes with the activity of DN
   2605..2811    +  CDS            avrBs3 (fragment): AVRB3_XANEU - Experimental evidence at protein level: Swiss-Prot protein existence level 1. Avirulence protein. Acts as a transcription factor in C.annuum plants. In susceptible plants lacking the Bs3 resistance gene induces expression of a number of genes, including genes homologous to a family of auxin-induced genes, alpha-expansin genes, pectate lyase, anthocyanidin glucoside rhamnosyl transferase and at least one transcription factor, UPA20. Their expression leads to plant hypertrophy in mesophyll cells, probably mainly mediated by UPA20 (PubMed:17962565). In resistant plants induces the h
   2800..3387    +  CDS            fokIR (fragment): T2F1_PLAOK - Also known as rfoKI. Experimental evidence at protein level: Swiss-Prot protein existence level 1. Recognizes the double-stranded sequence 5'-GGATG-3'/3'-CATCC- 5' and cleaves respectively 14 bases after G-1 and 13 bases before C-1. From Planomicrobium okeanokoites (Planococcus okeanokoites) (Flavobacterium okeanokoites).
   3411..3476    +  polyA_signal   bGH poly(A) signal (fragment): bovine growth hormone polyadenylation signal
   3474..3575    +  CDS            FCPA (fragment): FCPA_PHATR - Also known as FCP1. Experimental evidence at transcript level: Swiss-Prot protein existence level 2. The light-harvesting complex (LHC) functions as a light receptor, it captures and delivers excitation energy to photosystems with which it is closely associated. Energy is transferred from the carotenoid and chlorophyll C (or B) to chlorophyll A and the photosynthetic reaction centers where it is used to synthesize ATP and reducing power. From Phaeodactylum tricornutum (Diatom).
   4055..4429    +  CDS            BleoR: antibiotic-binding protein; Sh ble from Streptoalloteichus hindustanus; confers resistance to bleomycin, phleomycin, and Zeocin™
   4681..4699    -  promoter       T7 promoter: promoter for bacteriophage T7 RNA polymerase
   4721..4774    -  CDS            lacI (fragment): lac repressor; lacI; The lac repressor binds to the lac operator to inhibit transcription in E. coli. This inhibition can be relieved by adding lactose or isopropyl-β-D-thiogalactopyranoside (IPTG).
   4957..5545    -  rep_origin     ori: high-copy-number ColE1/pMB1/pBR322/pUC origin of replication
   5716..6576    -  CDS            AmpR: β-lactamase; bla; confers resistance to ampicillin, carbenicillin, and related antibiotics
   6577..6681    -  promoter       AmpR promoter: bla
   6776..6811    +  CDS            rop (fragment): Rop protein, which maintains plasmids at low copy number; rop
   6913..6964    +  misc_feature   bom (fragment): basis of mobility region from pBR322
   7027..7045    +  promoter       SP6 promoter: promoter for bacteriophage SP6 RNA polymerase
   7050..11      +  misc_feature   MCS (fragment) (across the origin): pBluescript multiple cloning site
