>Addgene plasmid #90418 | pM9_fcpA_NI | addgene full sequence | sequence record 183795 | Addgene NGS Result
CGGGCTGCAGGACGCAATGGAGGATTATCACCGCAAAAATGAACTTCGAAAAAAACTTTCGAGCGACCAT
GGAAAAGGAGGATCAGATTCAGATTACAACAGTGGATTGCTCTGGTAGCAAATATCTTCTGCTAGATTGG
CTCATGGTCGGTTTTGGACGTTCGAAGCTCACCGTCAAAAGAAACAAAAGAGAAGAATGACGTCTTCGTG
ACGTAGAATCTACGACTGTACTCGGATCTGGGAAATGAATTGACTCACGGTCTTCTTCGAGTCCTGTTAC
AGGCCCTTGGTCCGAACCCCCACACGATTTTTGCACCAAAGATTTGCTTCAATTTGCTGGATGTTTTGAC
TGCAAGATCAGCTGGCCTAGCAAGAGTGCTCGTGTTGCTTCGTCGGGAATCCCTACGAATTTCAGTTCTG
CACAAATTTGTCTGCCGTTTCGAGAATTCGATATCATCGACTAATTCGAGCTCTCTGGCTAACTAGAGAA
CCCACTGCTTACTGGCTTATCGAAATTAATACGACTCACTATAGGGGCCACCATGGACTATAAGGACCAC
GACGGAGACTACAAGGATCATGATATTGATTACAAAGACGATGACGATAAGATGGCCCCAAAGAAGAAGC
GGAAGGTCGGTATCCACGGAGTCCCAGCAGCCGTAGATTTGAGAACTTTGGGATATTCACAGCAGCAGCA
GGAAAAGATCAAGCCCAAAGTGAGGTCGACAGTCGCGCAGCATCACGAAGCGCTGGTGGGTCATGGGTTT
ACACATGCCCACATCGTAGCCTTGTCGCAGCACCCTGCAGCCCTTGGCACGGTCGCCGTCAAGTACCAGG
ACATGATTGCGGCGTTGCCGGAAGCCACACATGAGGCGATCGTCGGTGTGGGGAAACAGTGGAGCGGAGC
CCGAGCGCTTGAGGCCCTGTTGACGGTCGCGGGAGAGCTGAGAGGGCCTCCCCTTCAGCTGGACACGGGC
CAGTTGCTGAAGATCGCGAAGCGGGGAGGAGTCACGGCGGTCGAGGCGGTGCACGCGTGGCGCAATGCGC
TCACGGGAGCACCCCTCAACCTGACAGAGACCGCGGCCGCATTAGGCACCCCAGGCTTTACACTTTATGC
TTCCGGCTCGTATAATGTGTGGATTTTGAGTTAGGATCCGTCGAGATTTTCAGGAGCTAAGGAAGCTAAA
ATGGAGAAAAAAATCACTGGATATACCACCGTTGATATATCCCAATGGCATCGTAAAGAACATTTTGAGG
CATTTCAGTCAGTTGCTCAATGTACCTATAACCAGACCGTTCAGCTGGATATTACGGCCTTTTTAAAGAC
CGTAAAGAAAAATAAGCACAAGTTTTATCCGGCCTTTATTCACATTCTTGCCCGCCTGATGAATGCTCAT
CCGGAATTCCGTATGGCAATGAAAGACGGTGAGCTGGTGATATGGGATAGTGTTCACCCTTGTTACACCG
TTTTCCATGAGCAAACTGAAACGTTTTCATCGCTCTGGAGTGAATACCACGACGATTTCCGGCAGTTTCT
ACACATATATTCGCAAGATGTGGCGTGTTACGGTGAAAACCTGGCCTATTTCCCTAAAGGGTTTATTGAG
AATATGTTTTTCGTCTCAGCCAATCCCTGGGTGAGTTTCACCAGTTTTGATTTAAACGTGGCCAATATGG
ACAACTTCTTCGCCCCCGTTTTCACCATGGGCAAATATTATACGCAAGGCGACAAGGTGCTGATGCCGCT
GGCGATTCAGGTTCATCATGCCGTTTGTGATGGCTTCCATGTCGGCAGAATGCTTAATGAATTACAACAG
TACTGCGATGAGTGGCAGGGCGGGGCGTAAAGATCTGGATCCGGCTTACTAAAAGCCAGATAACAGTATG
CGTATTTGCGCGCTGATTTTTGCGGTATAAGAATATATACTGATATGTATACCCGAAGTATGTCAAAAAG
AGGTATGCTATGAAGCAGCGTATTACAGTGACAGTTGACAGCGACAGCTATCAGTTGCTCAAGGCATATA
TGATGTCAATATCTCCGGTCTGGTAAGCACAACCATGCAGAATGAAGCCCGTCGTCTGCGTGCCGAACGC
TGGAAAGCGGAAAATCAGGAAGGGATGGCTGAGGTCGCCCGGTTTATTGAAATGAACGGCTCTTTTGCTG
ACGAGAACAGGGGCTGGTGAAATGCAGTTTAAGGTTTACACCTATAAAAGAGAGAGCCGTTATCGTCTGT
TTGTGGATGTACAGAGTGATATTATTGACACGCCCGGGCGACGGATGGTGATCCCCCTGGCCAGTGCACG
TCTGCTGTCAGATAAAGTCTCCCGTGAACTTTACCCGGTGGTGCATATCGGGGATGAAAGCTGGCGCATG
ATGACCACCGATATGGCCAGTGTGCCGGTCTCCGTTATCGGGGAAGAAGTGGCTGATCTCAGCCACCGCG
AAAATGACATCAAAAACGCCATTAACCTGATGTTCTGGGGAATATAAATGTCAGGCTCCCTTATACACAG
CCAGTCTGCAGGTCGACGGTCTCGACTCACGCCTGAGCAGGTAGTGGCTATTGCATCCAACATCGGGGGC
AGACCCGCACTGGAGTCAATCGTGGCCCAGCTTTCGAGGCCGGACCCCGCGCTGGCCGCACTCACTAATG
ATCATCTTGTAGCGCTGGCCTGCCTCGGCGGACGACCCGCCTTGGATGCGGTGAAGAAGGGGCTCCCGCA
CGCGCCTGCATTGATTAAGCGGACCAACAGAAGGATTCCCGAGAGGACATCACATCGAGTGGCAGGTTCC
CAACTCGTGAAGAGTGAACTTGAGGAGAAAAAGTCGGAGCTGCGGCACAAATTGAAATACGTACCGCATG
AATACATCGAACTTATCGAAATTGCTAGGAACTCGACTCAAGACAGAATCCTTGAGATGAAGGTAATGGA
GTTCTTTATGAAGGTTTATGGATACCGAGGGAAGCATCTCGGTGGATCACGAAAACCCGACGGAGCAATC
TATACGGTGGGGAGCCCGATTGATTACGGAGTGATCGTCGACACGAAAGCCTACAGCGGTGGGTACAATC
TTCCCATCGGGCAGGCAGATGAGATGCAACGTTATGTCGAAGAAAATCAGACCAGGAACAAACACATCAA
TCCAAATGAGTGGTGGAAAGTGTATCCTTCATCAGTGACCGAGTTTAAGTTTTTGTTTGTCTCTGGGCAT
TTCAAAGGCAACTATAAGGCCCAGCTCACACGGTTGAATCACATTACGAACTGCAATGGTGCGGTTTTGT
CCGTAGAGGAACTGCTCATTGGTGGAGAAATGATCAAAGCGGGAACTCTGACACTGGAAGAAGTCAGACG
CAAGTTTAACAATGGCGAGATCAATTTCCGCTCATAAAAAATCAGCCTCGACTGTGCCTTCTAGTTGCCA
GCCATCTGTTGTTTGCCCCTCCCCCGTGCCTTCCTTGACCCTGGAAGCTTCAGAAGCGTGCTATCGAACT
CAACCAGGGACGTGCGGCACAAATGGGCATCCTTGCTCTCATGGTGCACGAACAGTTGGGAGTCTCTATC
CTTCCTTAAAAATTTAATTTTCATTAGTTGCAGTCACTCCGCTTTGGTTTCACAGTCAGGAATAACACTA
GCTCGTCTTCACCATGGATGCCAATCTCGCCTATTCATGGTGTATAAAAGTTCAACATCCAAAGCTAGAA
CTTTTGGAAAGAGAAAGAATATCCGAATAGGGCACGGCGTGCCGTATTGTTGGAGTGGACTAGCAGAAAG
TGAGGAAGGCACAGGATGAGTTTTCTCGAGACATACCTTCAGCGTCGTCTTCACTGTCACAGTCAACTGA
CAGTAATCGTTGATCCGGAGAGATTCAAAATTCAATCTGTTTGGACCTGGATAAGACACAAGAGCGACAT
CCTGACATGAACGCCGTAAACAGCAAATCCTGGTTGAACACGTATCCTTTTGGGGGCCTCCCGCTACGAC
GCTCGCTCCAGCTGGGGCTTCCTTACTATACACAGCGCGCATATTTCACGGTTGCCAGATGTCAAGATGG
CCAAGTTGACCAGTGCCGTTCCGGTGCTCACCGCGCGCGACGTCGCCGGAGCGGTCGAGTTCTGGACCGA
CCGGCTCGGGTTCTCCCGGGACTTCGTGGAGGACGACTTCGCCGGTGTGGTCCGGGACGACGTGACCCTG
TTCATCAGCGCGGTCCAGGACCAGGTGGTGCCGGACAACACCCTGGCCTGGGTGTGGGTGCGCGGCCTGG
ACGAGCTGTACGCCGAGTGGTCGGAGGTCGTGTCCACGAACTTCCGGGACGCCTCCGGGCCGGCCATGAC
CGAGATCGGCGAGCAGCCGTGGGGGCGGGAGTTCGCCCTGCGCGACCCGGCCGGCAACTGCGTGCACTTC
GTGGCCGAGGAGCAGGACTGAACCTTCCTTAAAAATTTAATTTTCATTAGTTGCAGTCACTCCGCTTTGG
TTTCACAGTCAGGAATAACACTAGCTCGTCTTCACCATGGATGCCAATCTCGCCTATTCATGGTGTATAA
AAGTTCAACATCCAAAGCTAGAACTTTTGGAAAGAGAAAGAATATCCGAATAGGGCACGGCGTGCCGTAT
TGTTGGAGTGGACTAGCAGAAAGTGAGGAAGGCACAGGATGAGTTTTCTCGAGGCCGGACTCCCTATAGT
GAGTCGTATTAATTTCGATAAGCCAGGTTAACCTGCATTAATGAATCGGCCAACGCGCGGGGAGAGGCGG
TTTGCGTATTGGGCGCTCTTCCGCTTCCTCGCTCACTGACTCGCTGCGCTCGGTCGTTCGGCTGCGGCGA
GCGGTATCAGCTCACTCAAAGGCGGTAATACGGTTATCCACAGAATCAGGGGATAACGCAGGAAAGAACA
TGTGAGCAAAAGGCCAGCAAAAGGCCAGGAACCGTAAAAAGGCCGCGTTGCTGGCGTTTTTCCATAGGCT
CCGCCCCCCTGACGAGCATCACAAAAATCGACGCTCAAGTCAGAGGTGGCGAAACCCGACAGGACTATAA
AGATACCAGGCGTTTCCCCCTGGAAGCTCCCTCGTGCGCTCTCCTGTTCCGACCCTGCCGCTTACCGGAT
ACCTGTCCGCCTTTCTCCCTTCGGGAAGCGTGGCGCTTTCTCATAGCTCACGCTGTAGGTATCTCAGTTC
GGTGTAGGTCGTTCGCTCCAAGCTGGGCTGTGTGCACGAACCCCCCGTTCAGCCCGACCGCTGCGCCTTA
TCCGGTAACTATCGTCTTGAGTCCAACCCGGTAAGACACGACTTATCGCCACTGGCAGCAGCCACTGGTA
ACAGGATTAGCAGAGCGAGGTATGTAGGCGGTGCTACAGAGTTCTTGAAGTGGTGGCCTAACTACGGCTA
CACTAGAAGAACAGTATTTGGTATCTGCGCTCTGCTGAAGCCAGTTACCTTCGGAAAAAGAGTTGGTAGC
TCTTGATCCGGCAAACAAACCACCGCTGGTAGCGGTGGTTTTTTTGTTTGCAAGCAGCAGATTACGCGCA
GAAAAAAAGGATCTCAAGAAGATCCTTTGATCTTTTCTACGGGGTCTGACGCTCAGTGGAACGAAAACTC
ACGTTAAGGGATTTTGGTCATGAGATTATCAAAAAGGATCTTCACCTAGATCCTTTTAAATTAAAAATGA
AGTTTTAAATCAATCTAAAGTATATATGAGTAAACTTGGTCTGACAGTTACCAATGCTTAATCAGTGAGG
CACCTATCTCAGCGATCTGTCTATTTCGTTCATCCATAGTTGCCTGACTCCCCGTCGTGTAGATAACTAC
GATACGGGAGGGCTTACCATCTGGCCCCAGTGCTGCAATGATACCGCGGGACCCACGCTCACCGGCTCCA
GATTTATCAGCAATAAACCAGCCAGCCGGAAGGGCCGAGCGCAGAAGTGGTCCTGCAACTTTATCCGCCT
CCATCCAGTCTATTAATTGTTGCCGGGAAGCTAGAGTAAGTAGTTCGCCAGTTAATAGTTTGCGCAACGT
TGTTGCCATTGCTACAGGCATCGTGGTGTCACGCTCGTCGTTTGGTATGGCTTCATTCAGCTCCGGTTCC
CAACGATCAAGGCGAGTTACATGATCCCCCATGTTGTGCAAAAAAGCGGTTAGCTCCTTCGGTCCTCCGA
TCGTTGTCAGAAGTAAGTTGGCCGCAGTGTTATCACTCATGGTTATGGCAGCACTGCATAATTCTCTTAC
TGTCATGCCATCCGTAAGATGCTTTTCTGTGACTGGTGAGTACTCAACCAAGTCATTCTGAGAATAGTGT
ATGCGGCGACCGAGTTGCTCTTGCCCGGCGTCAATACGGGATAATACCGCGCCACATAGCAGAACTTTAA
AAGTGCTCATCATTGGAAAACGTTCTTCGGGGCGAAAACTCTCAAGGATCTTACCGCTGTTGAGATCCAG
TTCGATGTAACCCACTCGTGCACCCAACTGATCTTCAGCATCTTTTACTTTCACCAGCGTTTCTGGGTGA
GCAAAAACAGGAAGGCAAAATGCCGCAAAAAAGGGAATAAGGGCGACACGGAAATGTTGAATACTCATAC
TCTTCCTTTTTCAATATTATTGAAGCATTTATCAGGGTTATTGTCTCATGAGCGGATACATATTTGAATG
TATTTAGAAAAATAAACAAATAGGGGTTCCGCGCACATTTCCCCGAAAAGTGCCACCTGACGTCTAAGAA
ACCATTATTATCATGACATTAACCTATAAAAATAGGCGTATCACGAGGCCCTTTCGTCTCGCGCGTTTCG
GTGATGACGGTGAAAACCTCTGACACATGCAGCTCCCGGAGACGGTCACAGCTTGTCTGTAAGCGGATGC
CGGGAGCAGACAAGCCCGTCAGGGCGCGTCAGCGGGTGTTGGCGGGTGTCGGGGCTGGCTTAACTATGCG
GCATCAGAGCAGATTGTACTGAGAGTGCACCATATGGACATATTGTCGTTAGAACGCGGCTACAATTAAT
ACATAACCTTATGTATCATACACATACGATTTAGGTGACACTATAGAACCAGATCCCC
Features (pLannotate 1.2.2; 22 found; start..end, strand, type, name):
    468..501     +  LTR            5' LTR (truncated) (fragment): truncated 5' long terminal repeat (LTR) from HIV-1
    517..535     +  promoter       T7 promoter: promoter for bacteriophage T7 RNA polymerase
    609..1076    +  CDS            avrXa10 (fragment): AVX10_XANOO - Experimental evidence at protein level: Swiss-Prot protein existence level 1. Avirulence protein. Induces the hypersensitive response (HR)in rice plants carrying the resistance gene Xa10. Activity depends on the presence of the core repeat domains; replacement with repeat domains from other proteins (AvrBs3 of X.euvesicatoria (AC P14727) or AvrXa7 of this organism) does not elicit the HR. Probably acts as a transcription factor in its host plant (rice) to induce plant resistance or disease. From Xanthomonas oryzae pv. oryzae.
   1107..1137    +  promoter       lac UV5 promoter: E. coli lac promoter with an "up" mutation
   1161..1190    +  promoter       cat promoter (fragment): promoter of the E. coli cat gene encoding chloramphenicol acetyltransferase
   1191..1850    +  CDS            CmR: chloramphenicol acetyltransferase; cat; confers resistance to chloramphenicol
   2029..2187    +  CDS            ccdA (fragment): CCDA_ECO57 - Also known as H, letA. Experimental evidence at protein level: Swiss-Prot protein existence level 1. Antitoxin component of a type II toxin-antitoxin (TA) system which inhibits the post-segregational killing (PSK) of plasmid-free cells, also referred to as a plasmid addiction system. Binds to and blocks the activity of CcdB; will also remove bound CcdB protein from the CcdB-GyrA complex by forming a CcdA-CcdB complex, a process termed rejuvenation. Functions as a transcriptional corepressor for the ccdAB operon, repression also requires CcdB (By similarity). From Escherichia coli
   2192..2494    +  CDS            ccdB: CCDB_ECOLI - Also known as G, letB, letD. Experimental evidence at protein level: Swiss-Prot protein existence level 1. Toxic component of a type II toxin-antitoxin (TA) system, functioning in plasmid maintainence. Responsible for the post- segregational killing (PSK) of plasmid-free cells, also referred to as a plasmid addiction system. Half-life of over 2 hours. Cell killing by CcdB is accompanied by filamentation, defects in chromosome and plasmid segregation, defects in cell division, formation of anucleate cells, decreased DNA synthesis and plasmid loss. Interferes with the activity of DN
   2606..2812    +  CDS            avrBs3 (fragment): AVRB3_XANEU - Experimental evidence at protein level: Swiss-Prot protein existence level 1. Avirulence protein. Acts as a transcription factor in C.annuum plants. In susceptible plants lacking the Bs3 resistance gene induces expression of a number of genes, including genes homologous to a family of auxin-induced genes, alpha-expansin genes, pectate lyase, anthocyanidin glucoside rhamnosyl transferase and at least one transcription factor, UPA20. Their expression leads to plant hypertrophy in mesophyll cells, probably mainly mediated by UPA20 (PubMed:17962565). In resistant plants induces the h
   2801..3388    +  CDS            fokIR (fragment): T2F1_PLAOK - Also known as rfoKI. Experimental evidence at protein level: Swiss-Prot protein existence level 1. Recognizes the double-stranded sequence 5'-GGATG-3'/3'-CATCC- 5' and cleaves respectively 14 bases after G-1 and 13 bases before C-1. From Planomicrobium okeanokoites (Planococcus okeanokoites) (Flavobacterium okeanokoites).
   3412..3477    +  polyA_signal   bGH poly(A) signal (fragment): bovine growth hormone polyadenylation signal
   3475..3576    +  CDS            FCPA (fragment): FCPA_PHATR - Also known as FCP1. Experimental evidence at transcript level: Swiss-Prot protein existence level 2. The light-harvesting complex (LHC) functions as a light receptor, it captures and delivers excitation energy to photosystems with which it is closely associated. Energy is transferred from the carotenoid and chlorophyll C (or B) to chlorophyll A and the photosynthetic reaction centers where it is used to synthesize ATP and reducing power. From Phaeodactylum tricornutum (Diatom).
   4057..4431    +  CDS            BleoR: antibiotic-binding protein; Sh ble from Streptoalloteichus hindustanus; confers resistance to bleomycin, phleomycin, and Zeocin™
   4683..4701    -  promoter       T7 promoter: promoter for bacteriophage T7 RNA polymerase
   4723..4776    -  CDS            lacI (fragment): lac repressor; lacI; The lac repressor binds to the lac operator to inhibit transcription in E. coli. This inhibition can be relieved by adding lactose or isopropyl-β-D-thiogalactopyranoside (IPTG).
   4959..5547    -  rep_origin     ori: high-copy-number ColE1/pMB1/pBR322/pUC origin of replication
   5718..6578    -  CDS            AmpR: β-lactamase; bla; confers resistance to ampicillin, carbenicillin, and related antibiotics
   6579..6683    -  promoter       AmpR promoter: bla
   6778..6813    +  CDS            rop (fragment): Rop protein, which maintains plasmids at low copy number; rop
   6915..6966    +  misc_feature   bom (fragment): basis of mobility region from pBR322
   7029..7047    +  promoter       SP6 promoter: promoter for bacteriophage SP6 RNA polymerase
   7052..12      +  misc_feature   MCS (fragment) (across the origin): pBluescript multiple cloning site
