[The description below was written by a language model from this plasmid's Addgene catalogue record and pLannotate feature annotations shown in this document.]
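Description:
pM9_fcpA_NI is a TALEN destination backbone for gene knockouts in the diatom Phaeodactylum tricornutum. It is built on the pPha-T1 diatom transformation vector, from which BsaI sites were removed by site-directed mutagenesis, with the TALEN scaffold derived from a published TALE toolbox kit. In E. coli it replicates from a high-copy ColE1/pUC-type origin and carries AmpR. A second bacterial marker, CmR, lies inside the stuffer cassette together with ccdB, so the empty backbone is selected on both ampicillin and chloramphenicol and must be maintained in a ccdB-tolerant strain. Selection in the diatom relies on the Sh ble gene (BleoR), which confers resistance to bleomycin-family antibiotics.

The payload is an incomplete TALEN open reading frame. A TAL effector N-terminal region (annotated by similarity to AvrXa10) is followed by the CmR/ccdB counter-selection cassette. After that come a TAL effector C-terminal segment (similar to AvrBs3) and the FokI nuclease cleavage domain. A custom array of DNA-binding repeats is meant to replace the ccdB cassette, presumably by Golden Gate-type assembly given the removal of backbone BsaI sites, which restores a full-length nuclease and allows growth in ordinary strains. "NI" in the name most likely refers to the repeat-variable diresidue of the built-in final half repeat, which would specify adenine, though the record does not spell this out.

Expression in the diatom is stated to come from the fcpA promoter, which the automated annotation does not mark. It detects only a short FCPA-derived fragment downstream of FokI, next to a partial bGH poly(A) signal. The depositor and sequencing-derived records are essentially identical at about 7.06 kb, slightly larger than the listed 7,011 bp. The small HIV LTR, lacI, rop and bom fragments appear to be incidental annotation matches.
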