Addgene plasmid #90418: pM9_fcpA_NI
Purpose: TALEN Backbone for Phaeodactylum tricornutum_ fcpA promotor_NI
Depositing lab: Peter Kroth. Depositing organization: Universitaet Konstanz. Publication: A fast and reliable strategy to generate TALEN-mediated gene knockouts in the diatom Phaeodactylum tricornutum. Serif M, Lepetit B, Weissert K, Kroth PG, Rio Bartulos C. Algal Research Volume 23, April 2017, Pages 186–195 10.1016/j.algal.2017.02.005.
Backbone
  Vector backbone: pPha-T1
  Backbone manufacturer: GenBank_NCBI: AF219942
  Backbone size w/o insert (bp): 3860
  Total vector size (bp): 7011
  Modifications to backbone: Site directed mutagenesis of BsaI Restriction sites, to delete it.
  Vector type: Phaeodactylum tricornutum
  Selectable markers: Bleomycin
Growth in bacteria
  Bacterial resistance: Chloramphenicol and Ampicillin, 25 & 100 μg/mL
  Growth temperature: 37°C
  Growth strain: ccdB Survival
  Copy number: High Copy
Gene/Insert
  Gene/Insert name: TALEN Backbone
  Species: Phaeodactylum tricornutum
Resource information
  A portion of this plasmid was derived from a plasmid made by: Tale Toolbox Feng Zhang, from Addgene. kit #1000000019
Terms and licenses: Academic/Nonprofit Terms; Industry Terms: Not Available to Industry
Depositor comments: N.E. Sanjana, L. Cong, Y. Zhou, M.M. Cunniff, G. Feng, F. Zhang A transcription activator-like effector toolbox for genome engineering Nat. Protoc., 7 (2012), pp. 171–192
How to cite: pM9_fcpA_NI was a gift from Peter Kroth (Addgene plasmid # 90418 ; http://n2t.net/addgene:90418 ; RRID:Addgene_90418)
